Addgene plasmid #24571: pME.A (pDPL6)
Purpose: (Empty Backbone)
Depositing lab: David Pulleyblank. Depositing organization: University of Toronto. Publication: Facile transition of poly[d(TG) x d(CA)] into a left-handed helix in physiological conditions. Haniford DB, Pulleyblank DE. Nature. 1983 Apr 14. 302(5909):632-4. 10.1038/302632a0 PubMed 6835398.
Backbone
  Vector backbone: pBR322
  Backbone size (bp): 2200
Growth in bacteria
  Bacterial resistance: Ampicillin, 100 μg/mL
  Growth temperature: 37°C
  Growth strain: DH5alpha
  Copy number: Unknown
Gene/Insert
  Gene/Insert name: None
  Cloning method: Restriction Enzyme
  Sequencing primers: 5′ pBRrevBam
Terms and licenses: Academic/Nonprofit Terms; Industry Terms: Not Available to Industry
Depositor comments: This plasmid is a derivative of pBR322. This plasmid contains a deletion from Hae II site 778 to Hae II site 2352. A polylinker has been added incorporating the Hind III and Cla I sites of pBR322. 4 bp of the EcoRI have been deleted.
How to cite: pME.A (pDPL6) was a gift from David Pulleyblank (Addgene plasmid # 24571 ; http://n2t.net/addgene:24571 ; RRID:Addgene_24571)
