[The description below was written by a language model from this plasmid's Addgene catalogue record.]
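Description:
pME.A (pDPL6) is a small empty cloning backbone derived from the classic E. coli vector pBR322, with a recorded size of about 2.2 kb. It carries no insert and is deposited purely as a vector. According to the depositor's notes, it was made by deleting the pBR322 segment between two Hae II sites (positions 778 and 2352 in pBR322 numbering), which removes a large internal portion of the parent plasmid. In pBR322 this interval covers much of the tetracycline resistance gene and adjacent non-essential sequence, which fits with ampicillin being the only selection listed. Four base pairs of the EcoRI site were also deleted. A polylinker was added that incorporates the native Hind III and Cla I sites of pBR322, providing a compact region for restriction-enzyme cloning.

The plasmid is propagated in standard E. coli cloning strains under ampicillin selection, conferred by the beta-lactamase gene inherited from pBR322. Replication presumably relies on the pBR322 (pMB1-type) origin retained from the parent, although the record includes no feature table and lists copy number as unknown. No promoter, tag, reporter or expression element is described, so the construct is a minimal carrier for inserted DNA fragments rather than an expression vector. The associated publication concerns the transition of alternating TG/CA repeat DNA into a left-handed helix under physiological conditions. This suggests that the vector was built as a small host plasmid for cloning defined sequence tracts and studying their structural behaviour in supercoiled DNA, though the record does not state this use explicitly.
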