>Addgene plasmid #24571 | pME.A (pDPL6) | addgene partial sequence | sequence record 30496 | 24571 with Amp-R
CATTGGAAACGTTCTTCGGGGCGAAAACTCTCAAGGATCTTACCGCTGTTTGAGATCCAGTTCGATGTAA
CCCACTCGTGCACCCAACTGATCTTCAGCATCTTTTACTTTCACCAGCGTTTCTGGGTGAGCAAAAACAG
GAAGGCAAAATGCCGCAAAAAAGGGAATAAGGGCGACACGGAAATGTTGAATACTCATACTCTTCCTTTT
TCAATATTATTGAAGCATTTATCAGGGTTATTGTCTCATGAGCGGATACATATTTGAATGTATTTAGAAA
AATAAACAAATAGGGGTTCCGCGCACATTTCCCCGAAAAGTGCCACCTGACGTCTAAGAAACCATTATTA
TCATGACATTAACCTATAAAAATAGGCGTATCACGAGGCCCTTTCGTCTTCAAGCTCATGTTTGACAGCT
TATCATCGATAAGCTTCTAGAGATCCCGGGATCCGTCGACCGATGCCCTTGAGAGCCTTCAACCCAGTCA
GCTCCTTCCGGTGGGCGCGGGGCATGACTATCGTCGCCGCACTTATGACTGTCTTCTTTATCATGCAACT
CGTAGGACAGGTGCCGGCAGCGCTCTTCCGCTTCCTCGCTCACTGACTCGCTGCGCTCGGTCGTTCGGCT
GCGGCGAGCGGTATCAGCTCACTCAAAGGCGGTAATACGGTTATCCACAGAATCAGGGGATAACGCAGGA
NAGAACATGTGAGCAAAAGGCCAGCAAAGGCCAGGAACCGTAAAAAGGCCGCG
